Addgene plasmid #15021: Pdx1 Cre (DM#258)
Depositing lab: Douglas Melton. Depositing organization: Harvard University. Publication: Direct evidence for the pancreatic lineage: NGN3+ cells are islet progenitors and are distinct from duct progenitors. Gu G, Dubauskaite J, Melton DA. Development. 2002 May . 129(10):2447-57. PubMed 11973276.
Backbone
  Vector backbone: pBluescript II KS
  Backbone size w/o insert (bp): 3000
  Vector type: Mammalian Expression, Cre/Lox ; mouse transgenic
Growth in bacteria
  Bacterial resistance: Ampicillin, 100 μg/mL
  Growth temperature: 37°C
  Growth strain: DH5alpha
  Copy number: High Copy
Gene/Insert
  Gene/Insert name: Pdx1 promoter (alt name: pGD89)
  Species: M. musculus (mouse)
  Insert size (bp): 7000
  Entrez Gene: Pdx1 (a.k.a. IDX-1, IPF-1, Ipf1, Mody4, STF-1, pdx-1)
  Tag / fusion protein: Cre (C terminal on insert)
  Cloning method: Restriction Enzyme
  Sequencing primers: 5′ T7; 3′ T3
Resource information
  A portion of this plasmid was derived from a plasmid made by: The Pdx1 promoter was a gift from Christopher V. E. Wright. pMC-Cre was a gift from Andrew McMahon.
Terms and licenses: Academic/Nonprofit Terms; Industry Terms: Not Available to Industry
Depositor comments: To generate the Pdx1-Cre construct, a 5.5 kb SalI-SmaI fragment (blunt-ended) containing the Pdx1 promoter from pKSpdx-1SalI was ligated to the XbaI-digested (blunt-ended) pMC-Cre. The insert was released by SalI and NotI digestion. See Author's Map for more information.
How to cite: Pdx1 Cre (DM#258) was a gift from Douglas Melton (Addgene plasmid # 15021 ; http://n2t.net/addgene:15021 ; RRID:Addgene_15021)
