[The description below was written by a language model from this plasmid's Addgene catalogue record.]
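Description:
Pdx1 Cre (DM#258), also recorded under the alternative name pGD89, is a mouse transgenesis construct built on the pBluescript II KS cloning backbone (about 3 kb). It is maintained in E. coli as a high-copy plasmid under ampicillin selection. The record classifies it as a mammalian expression and Cre/lox vector intended for making transgenic mice. No feature table is provided, so details such as the polyadenylation signal or any intron or nuclear localization sequence associated with Cre are not stated.

The payload is an insert of roughly 7 kb in which mouse Pdx1 regulatory sequence drives Cre recombinase. According to the depositor's notes, a 5.5 kb SalI-SmaI fragment carrying the Pdx1 promoter was blunt-ended and ligated into a blunted XbaI site of the Cre-containing plasmid pMC-Cre, placing Cre downstream of the promoter. The catalogue lists Cre as a "C-terminal tag" on the insert, but this reflects its position after the promoter rather than a protein fusion. The complete promoter-Cre cassette can be excised from the bacterial backbone with SalI and NotI, which fits its use as a linear fragment for generating transgenic animals. T7 and T3 primer sites in the backbone flank the insert for sequencing.

Pdx1 encodes a homeodomain transcription factor expressed in pancreatic progenitors, so mice carrying this transgene express Cre in the Pdx1 lineage. Crossed to animals bearing loxP-flanked reporters or alleles, they allow permanent lineage labelling or tissue-restricted gene recombination. The associated publication used this approach in lineage tracing of pancreatic islet and duct progenitors.
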