>Addgene plasmid #15021 | Pdx1 Cre (DM#258) | addgene partial sequence | sequence record 21594 | T3 5'-GCAATTAACCCTCACTAAAGG-3'
CGACTAGAATTTGTAAGATTTATTTTTAATTACATGTATGTATGTATGTATGTATGTATGTATGTATGTA
TGTATGTATGGGTGTGTGCATGTGAGTGCAGATGCTTGTATAGCCCAGAAGAAGTTATGGGTGCCTGAAG
CAGGAGTTATAAGCAGTTGTGAGCTACCTATAGAGAGATGGAAACCAAATTTAGGTCCTCTACAAAAGAA
TTGTGTGCTCTTAACTGCTGAGCTGTCTCTTCAGCCCTCAAATCCATCTCCACCACTGAGTCTGACTCCC
CCCCCCCAAACAAGCACACAGTAGGTGTTCTCTAGGCATGTAATCAATAAATAACATTGAAACCAATAAA
CCATTCAAAATATCAGAGGTTGAGAGAGACAGCAGGTGGGACCTGGCAGTGTGGAACACAAAAGAAACTT
GAAAAAAAAGAGGAGTCCCCAAGAGTGGGACACAGTCAGAGGCATTGGAGGGGAAGGAGGCAGAGGGGAA
ATGTTAGTAGACGCTTGCTATAGAAGACTTAGAACAGACAGGCAGCAGTGAGGCAAAGACGATTGGACAC
TACACATCTAGTTTGAAAAAAAAAAAAACAGAGCTTGGGTGGAATCAGGCTAGAGGGGTAGGTATGCAAC
TTCTAGGGGAGGCCACAGAGACTGGGGGCAGGGGGCCCAGCAGCTGACCTTGAAGCT
