>Addgene plasmid #15021 | Pdx1 Cre (DM#258) | addgene partial sequence | sequence record 21595 | CRE-R 5'-gcaaacggacagaagcattt-3'
CGCCTGGGCGATCCCTGAACATGTCCATCAGGTTCTTGCGAACCTCATCACTCGTTGCATCGACCGGTAA
TGCAGGCAAATTTTGGTGTACGGTCAGTAAATTGGACACCTTCCTCTTCTTCTTGGGCATGGTGGAGTCT
AGAACTAGTGGATCGGGTCGGAGCTACAAGCCAGGCCTTAGGCGCTGGGTGGCTCGCGGACTCTCTACGC
CACCCCAGATCGCTTTGACAGTTCTCCACTGCTCTCCTGGGGAACCAGAGGCTGGCTGGGGACAAGCCGG
CCGCCGTGCCATAGGCTCTGGGGCACCCCACGTGGTTTACCCTGGAGCCATCATTGGCCTGGAGGACTGC
CTTAAGAAGGAGGCTTAGGTGCCCGCGAACACCTGCACTTGTTTCAATTTTCTCTCTCAGTCGCCTGATC
CCTGCTTGCTGCTGTGGAGCTCTCCAAAACGGGGCGCACAAAAATACCAGAACCTTTACTCTTTACAAAA
CCGCTCCCAATGAGCTTAAAAAAAAAGTCTACATCTCCTCTTCCCCCTCGCTATGTTTTTTGTTTGTTTT
TGGTTTTGTTTTAAGACAGGGGGTGGAGGTCTAATTTTGTAGCCTGGCTGGCCTGCAACTCAAGATGTAG
TCCAGGCTGGCTTCAAACTCCTTTTCCTCCCCAGTTCTGGGGTTGCAGGTGTAAGGCACAGCGTCTAACT
TTTAATTTTCTTGTATTTTTGTATAATGTATGTAAATATCAGCTCAATAATATGACTTGCAAAACGTTAG
GGTGCAACTGTTG
