>Addgene plasmid #15021 | Pdx1 Cre (DM#258) | addgene partial sequence | sequence record 50517 | M13F20
GCGATTGGAGCTCACCGCGGTGGCGGCCGCGTCGACGATCCGAACAAACGACCCAACACCCGTTGCGTTT
TATTCTGTCTTTTTATTGCCGATCCCCTCAGAAGAACTCGTCAAGAAGGCGATAGAAGGCGATGCGCTGC
GAATCGGGAGCGGCGATACCGTAAAGCACGAGGAAGCGGTCAGCCCATTCGCCGCCAAGCTCTTCAGCAA
TATCACGGGTAGCCAACGCTATGTCCTGATAGCGGTCCGCCACACCCAGCCTCGACAATTCCAACCTTAC
CCAAGAGTTCGCCAAACTCAGACATCACTTTAGCAAAACCGCGCCGTGCTTCTTCCTCGGTGGCATTCAT
CACGAAATGTTCAGCACTACGCATACTTTTGACAGGAAACGCAACGGATATTGAGTCAATATCAGGCATT
CTATCGCTCAGCTTTACAGTGACAATGACGGCTGGCGACTGAATATTAGTGCTTACAGACAGCACTACAT
ATTTTCCGTCGATGTTGAAATCCTTTCTCATATGTCACCATAAATATCAAATAATTATAGCAATCATTTA
CGCGTTAATGGCTAATCGCCATCTTCCAGCAGGCGCACCATTGCCCCTGTTTCACTATCCAGGTTACGGA
TATAGTTCATGACAATATTTACATTGGTCCAGCCACCAGCTTGCATGATCTCCGGTATTGAAACTCCAGC
GCGGGCCATATCTCGCGCGGCTCCGACACGGGCACTGTGTCCAGACCAGGCCAGGTATCTCTGACCAGAG
TCATCCTTAGCGCCGTAAATCAATCGATGAGTTGCTTCAAAAATCCCTTCCAGGGCGCGAGTTGATAGCT
GGCTGGTGGCAGATGGCGCGGCAACACCATTTTTCTGACCGGCAAACAGTAGTATCGACTCACTAACAAA
CGATC
